>Addgene plasmid #246365 | (203-bp-TET-DIAL-CMV53)-mGL-bGH_pDA046 | addgene full sequence | sequence record 492440 | Addgene NGS Result
CGCTAGTAGACTGCAGGTGGGCCCGAGCTTAAGTAACTAACTAACAGGAAGAGTTTGTAGAAACGCAAAA
AGGCCATCCGTCAGGATGGCCTTCTGCTTAGTTTGATGCCTGGCAGTTTATGGCGGGCGTCCTGCCCGCC
ACCCTCCGGGCCGTTGCTTCACAACGTTCAAATCCGCTCCCGGCGGATTTGTCCTACTCAGGAGAGCGTT
CACCGACAAACAACAGATAAAACGAAAGGCCCAGTCTTCCGACTGAGCCTTTCGTTTTATTTGATGCCTG
GCAGTTCCCTACTCTCGCTTAGTAGTTAGACGTCCCCGAGATCCATGCTAGCGGTAATACGGTTATCCAC
AGAATCAGGGGATAACGCAGGAAAGAACATGTGAGCAAAAGGCCAGCAAAAGGCCAGGAACCGTAAAAAG
GCCGCGTTGCTGGCGTTTTTCCATAGGCTCCGCCCCCCTGACGAGCATCACAAAAATCGACGCTCAAGTC
AGAGGTGGCGAAACCCGACAGGACTATAAAGATACCAGGCGTTTCCCCCTGGAAGCTCCCTCGTGCGCTC
TCCTGTTCCGACCCTGCCGCTTACCGGATACCTGTCCGCCTTTCTCCCTTCGGGAAGCGTGGCGCTTTCT
CATAGCTCACGCTGTAGGTATCTCAGTTCGGTGTAGGTCGTTCGCTCCAAGCTGGGCTGTGTGCACGAAC
CCCCCGTTCAGCCCGACCGCTGCGCCTTATCCGGTAACTATCGTCTTGAGTCCAACCCGGTAAGACACGA
CTTATCGCCACTGGCAGCAGCCACTGGTAACAGGATTAGCAGAGCGAGGTATGTAGGCGGTGCTACAGAG
TTCTTGAAGTGGTGGCCTAACTACGGCTACACTAGAAGAACAGTATTTGGTATCTGCGCTCTGCTGAAGC
CAGTTACCTTCGGAAAAAGAGTTGGTAGCTCTTGATCCGGCAAACAAACCACCGCTGGTAGCGGTGGTTT
TTTTGTTTGCAAGCAGCAGATTACGCGCAGAAAAAAAGGATCTCAAGAAGATCCTTTGATCTTTTCTACG
GGGTCTGACGCTCAGTGGAACGGGGCCCAATCTGAATAATGTTACAACCAATTAACCAATTCTGATTAGA
AAAACTCATCGAGCATCAAATGAAACTGCAATTTATTCATATCAGGATTATCAATACCATATTTTTGAAA
AAGCCGTTTCTGTAATGAAGGAGAAAACTCACCGAGGCAGTTCCATAGGATGGCAAGATCCTGGTATCGG
TCTGCGATTCCGACTCGTCCAACATCAATACAACCTATTAATTTCCCCTCGTCAAAAATAAGGTTATCAA
GTGAGAAATCACCATGAGTGACGACTGAATCCGGTGAGAATGGCAAAAGTTTATGCATTTCTTTCCAGAC
TTGTTCAACAGGCCAGCCATTACGCTCGTCATCAAAATCACTCGCATCAACCAAACCGTTATTCATTCGT
GATTGCGCCTGAGCTAGACGAAATACGCGATCGCTGTTAAAAGGACAATTACAAACAGGAATCGAATGCA
ACCGGCGCAGGAACACTGCCAGCGCATCAACAATATTTTCACCTGAATCAGGATATTCTTCTAATACCTG
GAATGCTGTTTTTCCGGGGATCGCAGTGGTGAGTAACCATGCATCACCAGGAGTACGGATAAAATGCTTG
ATGGTCGGAAGAAGCATAAATTCCGTCAGCCAGTTTAGTCTGACCATCTCATCTGTAACATCATTGGCAA
CGCTACCTTTGCCATGTTTCAGAAACAACTCTGGCGCATCGGGCTTCCCATACAAGCGATAGATTGTCGC
ACCTGATTGCCCGACATTATCGCGAGCCCATTTATACCCATATAAATCAGCATCCATGTTGGAATTTAAT
CGCGGCCTCGACGTTTCCCGTTGAATATGGCTCATAACACCCCTTGTATTACTGTTTATGTAAGCAGACA
GTTTTATTGTTCATGATGATATATTTTTATCTTGTGCAATGTAACATCAGAGATTTTGAGACACGGGCAC
CTGCAGTCTTCGTACTCATTATTCCTCGAGTTTACTCCCTATCAGTGATAGAGAACGTATGAAGAGTTTA
CTCCCTATCAGTGATAGAGAACGTATGCAGACTTTACTCCCTATCAGTGATAGAGAACGTATAAGGAGTT
TACTCCCTATCAGTGATAGAGAACGTATGACCAGTTTACTCCCTATCAGTGATAGAGAACGTATCTACAG
TTTACTCCCTATCAGTGATAGAGAACGTATATCCAGTTTACTCCCTATCAGTGATAGAGAACGTATAAGC
TTTAGGCGTGTACGGTGGGCGCCTATAAAAGCAGAGCTCGTTTAGTGAACCGTCAGATCGCCTGGAGCAA
TTCCACAACACTTTTGTCTTATACCAACTTTCCGTACCACTTCCTACCCTCGTAAATTCGCTACATTATA
GGACCCTCGTAAACTCTGGATCAAATCCGAATAACTTCGTATAGCATACATTATACGAAGTTATCTCGAG
TCGCTCGGTACGATTTAAATTGAATTCTGCAGTCGACGGTACCGCGGGCCCGGGACTTTGTACAAAAAAG
CAGGCTCCACCATGGGAACCAATTCAGTCGACTGGATCCGGTACCTCCTACAGCTCCTGGGCAACGTGCT
GGTTATTGTGCTGTCTCATCATTTTGGCAAAGAATTGATTAATTCGAGCGAACGCGTATAACTTCGTATA
GCATACATTATACGAAGTTATCGGATTTGATCTGATCAAGCAACTCTAGAGGGAATCATTCTAAGCATTA
TAGTCAACAAAATGTCGTAACAAGGGCGGTAGGCGTGTACGGTGGGAGGTCTATATAAGCAGAGCTCGTT
TAGTGAACCGAATCATTCAATGAGCCACCATGGTGAGCAAGGGCGAGGAGCTGTTCACCGGGGTGGTGCC
CATCCTGGTCGAGCTGGACGGCGACGTAAACGGCCACAAGTTCAGCGTCCGCGGCGAGGGCGAGGGCGAT
GCCACCAACGGCAAGCTGACCCTGAAGTTCATCTGCACCACCGGCAAGCTGCCCGTGCCCTGGCCCACCC
TCGTGACCACCTTAGGCTACGGCGTGGCCTGCTTCGCCCGCTACCCCGACCACATGAAGCAGCACGACTT
CTTCAAGTCCGCCATGCCCGAAGGCTACGTCCAGGAGCGCACCATCTCTTTCAAGGACGACGGTACCTAC
AAGACCCGCGCCGAGGTGAAGTTCGAGGGCGACACCCTGGTGAACCGCATCGTGCTGAAGGGCATCGACT
TCAAGGAGGACGGCAACATCCTGGGGCACAAGCTGGAGTACAACTTCAACAGCCACAAGGTCTATATCAC
GGCCGACAAGCAGAAGAACGGCATCAAGGCTAACTTCAAGACCCGCCACAACGTTGAGGACGGCGGCGTG
CAGCTCGCCGACCACTACCAGCAGAACACCCCCATCGGCGACGGCCCCGTGCTGCTGCCCGACAACCACT
ACCTGAGCCATCAGTCCAAACTGAGCAAAGACCCCAACGAGAAGCGCGATCACATGGTCCTGAAGGAGAG
GGTGACCGCCGCCGGGATTACACATGACATGGACGAGCTGTACAAGTAACAACGTTGCACCTGTGCCTTC
TAGTTGCCAGCCATCTGTTGTTTGCCCCTCCCCCGTGCCTTCCTTGACCCTGGAAGGTGCCACTCCCACT
GTCCTTTCCTAATAAAATGAGGAAATTGCATCGCATTGTCTGAGTAGGTGTCATTCTATTCTGGGGGGTG
GGGTGGGGCAGGACAGCAAGGGGGAGGATTGGGAAGACAATAGCAGGCATGCTGGGGATGCGGTGGGCTC
TATGG
Features (pLannotate 1.2.2; 12 found; start..end, strand, type, name):
     68..95      -  terminator     rrnB T2 terminator: transcription terminator T2 from the E. coli rrnB gene
    227..270     +  terminator     rrnB T1 terminator: Escherichia coli rrnB; transcription terminator T1 from the E. coli rrnB gene
    438..1026    -  rep_origin     ori: high-copy-number ColE1/pMB1/pBR322/pUC origin of replication
   1116..1925    -  CDS            KanR: aminoglycoside phosphotransferase; aph(3')-Ia; confers resistance to kanamycin in bacteria or G418 (Geneticin®) in eukaryotes
   2058..2436    +  promoter       TRE3G promoter: 3rd-generation Tet-responsive promoter that can be activated by binding of Tet-On® 3G
   2481..2514    +  protein_bind   loxP: Cre-mediated recombination occurs in the 8-bp core sequence (GCATACAT). Cre recombinase
   2542..2575    +  misc_feature   MCS (fragment): multiple cloning site
   2577..2596    +  protein_bind   attB1 (fragment): mutant version of attB; recombination site for the Gateway® BP reaction BP Clonase™
   2718..2751    +  protein_bind   loxP: Cre-mediated recombination occurs in the 8-bp core sequence (GCATACAT). Cre recombinase
   2828..2866    +  promoter       minimal CMV promoter: human cytomegalovirus (CMV) immediate early promoter
   2900..3619    +  CDS            mGreenLantern: monomeric GFP derivative that displays exceptionally high brightness in cells (Campbell et al., 2020)
   3631..3855    +  polyA_signal   bGH poly(A) signal: bovine growth hormone polyadenylation signal
