[The description below was written by a language model from this plasmid's Addgene catalogue record and pLannotate feature annotations shown in this document.]
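Description:
(203-bp-TET-DIAL-CMV53)-mGL-bGH_pDA046 is a compact (about 3.9 kb) mammalian expression and synthetic-biology reporter plasmid built by Golden Gate assembly in the depositing lab's pSHIP backbone. It is propagated in E. coli from a high-copy ColE1/pUC-type origin and selected with kanamycin through an aph(3')-Ia resistance gene. rrnB T1 and T2 terminators flank the bacterial portion and help insulate it from transcriptional read-through.

The payload is a single transcription unit in which a "DIAL" promoter drives mGreenLantern, a very bright monomeric GFP derivative of Aequorea victoria origin, followed by the bovine growth hormone polyadenylation signal. The promoter is modular. An upstream Tet-responsive region (annotated as TRE3G) provides the binding sites for rtTA, and a downstream minimal CMV core promoter, called CMV53 in the construct name, initiates transcription. Between them lies a spacer flanked by two loxP sites in the same orientation. The name gives this spacer as 203 bp, and the annotation software detects only fragments resembling a multiple cloning site and attB1 within it, which are probably incidental matches.

According to the record, mGreenLantern is expressed when rtTA and doxycycline are present, and the promoter can be edited by Cre recombinase. Because the loxP sites are directly repeated, Cre should excise the spacer and bring the Tet operator region closer to the core promoter, which would shift the output to a different setpoint. The record does not state the direction or size of that change. The plasmid serves as a fluorescent reporter for programmable, recombinase-based tuning of transgene expression in mammalian cells, with rtTA and Cre supplied from other constructs.
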