Addgene plasmid #246365: (203-bp-TET-DIAL-CMV53)-mGL-bGH_pDA046
Purpose: 203-bp DIAL Reporter Plasmid with CMV53 expressing mGreenLantern in the presence of DOX and rtTA and editable by Cre recombinase
Depositing lab: Kate Galloway. Depositing organization: Massachusetts Institute of Technology. Publication: Programmable promoter editing for precise control of transgene expression. Kabaria SR, Bae Y, Ehmann ME, Lende-Dorn BA, Beitz AM, Peterman EL, Love KS, Ploessl DS, Galloway KE. Nat Biotechnol. 2025 Oct 13. doi: 10.1038/s41587-025-02854-y. PubMed 41083901.
Backbone
  Vector backbone: Galloway Lab pSHIP Backbone
  Backbone manufacturer: Galloway Lab
  Vector type: Mammalian Expression, Synthetic Biology
Growth in bacteria
  Bacterial resistance: Kanamycin, 50 μg/mL
  Growth temperature: 30°C
  Growth strain: NEB Stable
  Copy number: High Copy
Gene/Insert
  Gene/Insert name: mGreenLantern
  Species: Aequorea victoria
  Mutation: none
  Cloning method: Golden Gate
Terms and licenses: Academic/Nonprofit Terms; Industry Terms: Not Available to Industry
Depositor comments: Please visit https://doi.org/10.1101/2024.06.19.599813 for bioRxiv preprint.
How to cite: (203-bp-TET-DIAL-CMV53)-mGL-bGH_pDA046 was a gift from Kate Galloway (Addgene plasmid # 246365 ; http://n2t.net/addgene:246365 ; RRID:Addgene_246365)
