>Addgene plasmid #246365 | (203-bp-TET-DIAL-CMV53)-mGL-bGH_pDA046 | depositor partial sequence | sequence record 484383 | Promoter (203-bp-TET-DIAL-CMV53)
GAGTTTACTCCCTATCAGTGATAGAGAACGTATGAAGAGTTTACTCCCTATCAGTGATAGAGAACGTATG
CAGACTTTACTCCCTATCAGTGATAGAGAACGTATAAGGAGTTTACTCCCTATCAGTGATAGAGAACGTA
TGACCAGTTTACTCCCTATCAGTGATAGAGAACGTATCTACAGTTTACTCCCTATCAGTGATAGAGAACG
TATATCCAGTTTACTCCCTATCAGTGATAGAGAACGTATAAGCTTTAGGCGTGTACGGTGGGCGCCTATA
AAAGCAGAGCTCGTTTAGTGAACCGTCAGATCGCCTGGAGCAATTCCACAACACTTTTGTCTTATACCAA
CTTTCCGTACCACTTCCTACCCTCGTAAATTCGCTACATTATAGGACCCTCGTAAACTCTGGATCAAATC
CGAATAACTTCGTATAGCATACATTATACGAAGTTATCTCGAGTCGCTCGGTACGATTTAAATTGAATTC
TGCAGTCGACGGTACCGCGGGCCCGGGACTTTGTACAAAAAAGCAGGCTCCACCATGGGAACCAATTCAG
TCGACTGGATCCGGTACCTCCTACAGCTCCTGGGCAACGTGCTGGTTATTGTGCTGTCTCATCATTTTGG
CAAAGAATTGATTAATTCGAGCGAACGCGTATAACTTCGTATAGCATACATTATACGAAGTTATCGGATT
TGATCTGATCAAGCAACTCTAGAGGG
